LOCUS       Exported 7729 bp ds-DNA circular SYN 13-MAY-2021
DEFINITION  Mutagenesis of Drd2.
ACCESSION   .
VERSION     .
KEYWORDS    pAAV-CMV-FLEX-SaCas9-U6-sgDrd2
SOURCE      synthetic DNA construct
  ORGANISM  synthetic DNA construct
REFERENCE   1 (bases 1 to 7729)
  TITLE     Zweifel CRISPR AAV plasmids
REFERENCE   2 (bases 1 to 7729)
  AUTHORS   .
  TITLE     Direct Submission
  JOURNAL   Exported May 13, 2021 from SnapGene Server 1.1.58
            http://www.snapgene.com
FEATURES             Location/Qualifiers
     source          1..7729
                     /organism="synthetic DNA construct"
                     /mol_type="other DNA"
     enhancer        1..380
                     /label=CMV enhancer
                     /note="human cytomegalovirus immediate early enhancer"
     promoter        381..584
                     /label=CMV promoter
                     /note="human cytomegalovirus (CMV) immediate early
                     promoter"
     primer_bind     535..555
                     /label=CMV-F
                     /note="Human CMV immediate early promoter, forward primer"
     protein_bind    621..654
                     /label=lox2272
                     /bound_moiety="Cre recombinase"
                     /note="Cre-mediated recombination occurs in the 8-bp core
                     sequence (GGATACTT). lox2272 sites are compatible with each
                     other, but incompatible with loxP or loxN sites (Lee and
                     Saito, 1988)."
     protein_bind    705..738
                     /label=loxP
                     /bound_moiety="Cre recombinase"
                     /note="Cre-mediated recombination occurs in the 8-bp core
                     sequence (GCATACAT)."
     CDS             complement(750..830)
                     /codon_start=1
                     /product="three tandem HA epitope tags"
                     /label=3xHA
                     /translation="YPYDVPDYAYPYDVPDYAYPYDVPDYA"
     CDS             complement(837..884)
                     /codon_start=1
                     /product="bipartite nuclear localization signal from
                     nucleoplasmin"
                     /label=nucleoplasmin NLS
                     /translation="KRPAATKKAGQAKKKK"
     CDS             complement(885..4040)
                     /codon_start=1
                     /product="Cas9 endonuclease from the Staphylococcus aureus
                     Type II CRISPR/Cas system"
                     /label=SaCas9
                     /note="generates RNA-guided double strand breaks in DNA"
                     /translation="KRNYILGLDIGITSVGYGIIDYETRDVIDAGVRLFKEANVENNEG
                     RRSKRGARRLKRRRRHRIQRVKKLLFDYNLLTDHSELSGINPYEARVKGLSQKLSEEEF
                     SAALLHLAKRRGVHNVNEVEEDTGNELSTKEQISRNSKALEEKYVAELQLERLKKDGEV
                     RGSINRFKTSDYVKEAKQLLKVQKAYHQLDQSFIDTYIDLLETRRTYYEGPGEGSPFGW
                     KDIKEWYEMLMGHCTYFPEELRSVKYAYNADLYNALNDLNNLVITRDENEKLEYYEKFQ
                     IIENVFKQKKKPTLKQIAKEILVNEEDIKGYRVTSTGKPEFTNLKVYHDIKDITARKEI
                     IENAELLDQIAKILTIYQSSEDIQEELTNLNSELTQEEIEQISNLKGYTGTHNLSLKAI
                     NLILDELWHTNDNQIAIFNRLKLVPKKVDLSQQKEIPTTLVDDFILSPVVKRSFIQSIK
                     VINAIIKKYGLPNDIIIELAREKNSKDAQKMINEMQKRNRQTNERIEEIIRTTGKENAK
                     YLIEKIKLHDMQEGKCLYSLEAIPLEDLLNNPFNYEVDHIIPRSVSFDNSFNNKVLVKQ
                     EENSKKGNRTPFQYLSSSDSKISYETFKKHILNLAKGKGRISKTKKEYLLEERDINRFS
                     VQKDFINRNLVDTRYATRGLMNLLRSYFRVNNLDVKVKSINGGFTSFLRRKWKFKKERN
                     KGYKHHAEDALIIANADFIFKEWKKLDKAKKVMENQMFEEKQAESMPEIETEQEYKEIF
                     ITPHQIKHIKDFKDYKYSHRVDKKPNRELINDTLYSTRKDDKGNTLIVNNLNGLYDKDN
                     DKLKKLINKSPEKLLMYHHDPQTYQKLKLIMEQYGDEKNPLYKYYEETGNYLTKYSKKD
                     NGPVIKKIKYYGNKLNAHLDITDDYPNSRNKVVKLSLKPYRFDVYLDNGVYKFVTVKNL
                     DVIKKENYYEVNSKCYEEAKKLKKISNQAEFIASFYNNDLIKINGELYRVIGVNNDLLN
                     RIEVNMIDITYREYLENMNDKRPPRIIKTIASKTQSIKKYSTDILGNLYEVKSKKHPQI
                     IKKG"
     CDS             complement(4065..4085)
                     /codon_start=1
                     /product="nuclear localization signal of SV40 (simian virus
                     40) large T antigen"
                     /label=SV40 NLS
                     /translation="PKKKRKV"
     protein_bind    complement(4117..4150)
                     /label=lox2272
                     /bound_moiety="Cre recombinase"
                     /note="Cre-mediated recombination occurs in the 8-bp core
                     sequence (GGATACTT). lox2272 sites are compatible with each
                     other, but incompatible with loxP or loxN sites (Lee and
                     Saito, 1988)."
     protein_bind    complement(4201..4234)
                     /label=loxP
                     /bound_moiety="Cre recombinase"
                     /note="Cre-mediated recombination occurs in the 8-bp core
                     sequence (GCATACAT)."
     primer_bind     complement(4259..4276)
                     /label=BGH-rev
                     /note="Bovine growth hormone terminator, reverse primer.
                     Also called BGH reverse"
     polyA_signal    4265..4472
                     /label=bGH poly(A) signal
                     /note="bovine growth hormone polyadenylation signal"
     promoter        4479..4719
                     /label=U6 promoter
                     /note="RNA polymerase III promoter for human U6 snRNA"
     primer_bind     4479..4499
                     /label=hU6-F
                     /note="Human U6 promoter, forward primer"
     primer_bind     4650..4669
                     /label=LKO.1 5'
                     /note="Human U6 promoter, forward primer"
     misc_RNA        4750..4825
                     /label=Sa gRNA scaffold
                     /note="guide RNA scaffold for the Staphylococcus aureus
                     CRISPR/Cas9 system"
     repeat_region   4839..4979
                     /label=AAV2 ITR
                     /note="inverted terminal repeat of adeno-associated virus
                     serotype 2"
     repeat_region   4839..4968
                     /label=AAV2 ITR
     rep_origin      5054..5509
                     /direction=RIGHT
                     /label=f1 ori
                     /note="f1 bacteriophage origin of replication; arrow
                     indicates direction of (+) strand synthesis"
     primer_bind     complement(5141..5160)
                     /label=F1ori-R
                     /note="F1 origin, reverse primer"
     primer_bind     5351..5372
                     /label=F1ori-F
                     /note="F1 origin, forward primer"
     primer_bind     complement(5526..5545)
                     /label=pRS-marker
                     /note="pRS vectors, use to sequence yeast selectable
                     marker"
     primer_bind     5645..5667
                     /label=pGEX 3'
                     /note="pGEX vectors, reverse primer"
     primer_bind     complement(5705..5723)
                     /label=pBRforEco
                     /note="pBR322 vectors, upsteam of EcoRI site, forward
                     primer"
     promoter        5791..5895
                     /gene="bla"
                     /label=AmpR promoter
     CDS             5896..6756
                     /codon_start=1
                     /gene="bla"
                     /product="beta-lactamase"
                     /label=AmpR
                     /note="confers resistance to ampicillin, carbenicillin, and
                     related antibiotics"
                     /translation="MSIQHFRVALIPFFAAFCLPVFAHPETLVKVKDAEDQLGARVGYI
                     ELDLNSGKILESFRPEERFPMMSTFKVLLCGAVLSRIDAGQEQLGRRIHYSQNDLVEYS
                     PVTEKHLTDGMTVRELCSAAITMSDNTAANLLLTTIGGPKELTAFLHNMGDHVTRLDRW
                     EPELNEAIPNDERDTTMPVAMATTLRKLLTGELLTLASRQQLIDWMEADKVAGPLLRSA
                     LPAGWFIADKSGAGERGSRGIIAALGPDGKPSRIVVIYTTGSQATMDERNRQIAEIGAS
                     LIKHW"
     primer_bind     complement(6114..6133)
                     /label=Amp-R
                     /note="Ampicillin resistance gene, reverse primer"
     rep_origin      6927..7515
                     /direction=RIGHT
                     /label=ori
                     /note="high-copy-number ColE1/pMB1/pBR322/pUC origin of
                     replication"
     primer_bind     7416..7435
                     /label=pBR322ori-F
                     /note="pBR322 origin, forward primer"
     repeat_region   7577..7706
                     /label=AAV2 ITR (alternate)
                     /note="Functional equivalent of wild-type AAV2 ITR"
ORIGIN
        1 gacattgatt attgactagt tattaatagt aatcaattac ggggtcatta gttcatagcc
       61 catatatgga gttccgcgtt acataactta cggtaaatgg cccgcctggc tgaccgccca
      121 acgacccccg cccattgacg tcaataatga cgtatgttcc catagtaacg ccaataggga
      181 ctttccattg acgtcaatgg gtggagtatt tacggtaaac tgcccacttg gcagtacatc
      241 aagtgtatca tatgccaagt acgcccccta ttgacgtcaa tgacggtaaa tggcccgcct
      301 ggcattatgc ccagtacatg accttatggg actttcctac ttggcagtac atctacgtat
      361 tagtcatcgc tattaccatg gtgatgcggt tttggcagta catcaatggg cgtggatagc
      421 ggtttgactc acggggattt ccaagtctcc accccattga cgtcaatggg agtttgtttt
      481 ggcaccaaaa tcaacgggac tttccaaaat gtcgtaacaa ctccgcccca ttgacgcaaa
      541 tgggcggtag gcgtgtacgg tgggaggtct atataagcag agctctctgg ctaactaccg
      601 gtgctagcgt cgactccgga ataacttcgt ataggatact ttatacgaag ttatgcagaa
      661 tggtagctgg attgtagctg ctattagcaa tatgaaacct cttaataact tcgtatagca
      721 tacattatac gaagttatgg cgcgccttaa gcgtaatctg gaacatcgta tgggtaagcg
      781 taatctggaa catcgtatgg gtaagcgtaa tctggaacat cgtatgggta ggatcccttt
      841 ttcttttttg cctggccggc ctttttcgtg gccgccggcc ttttgccctt tttgatgatc
      901 tgagggtgct tcttagattt cacttcatac aggttgccca gaatgtctgt gctgtacttc
      961 ttaatgctct gggtcttgga ggcgattgtc ttaatgatcc tggggggcct cttgtcgttc
     1021 atgttttcca ggtactcgcg gtaggtgatg tcgatcatgt tcacttcgat ccggttcagc
     1081 aggtcgttgt tcacgccgat cactctatac agctcgccgt tgatcttgat cagatcgttg
     1141 ttgtagaagg aggcgataaa ctcggcctgg ttgctgatct tcttcagctt cttagcttcc
     1201 tcatagcact tgctattcac ttcgtagtag ttttcttttt tgatcacatc cagattcttc
     1261 acggtcacga acttgtacac gccattgtcc aggtacacgt cgaatctgta gggcttcagg
     1321 gacagcttca cgaccttgtt tctgctgttg gggtagtcgt cggtgatgtc cagatgggcg
     1381 ttcagtttgt tgccgtaata cttaatcttc ttgatcacgg ggccgttgtc ctttttggag
     1441 tacttggtca ggtagttccc ggtttcctcg tagtacttgt acaggggatt cttctcgtcg
     1501 ccgtactgtt ccataatcag cttcagtttc tggtaggtct gggggtcgtg gtggtacatc
     1561 agcagctttt cggggctctt gttgatcagc tttttcagct tgtcattgtc cttgtcgtac
     1621 aggccgttca gattgttcac gatcagggtg ttgcccttgt cgtccttccg ggtggagtac
     1681 agggtgtcgt taatcagctc tctattaggc ttcttgtcca cccggtggct gtacttgtag
     1741 tccttgaagt ccttaatgtg cttgatctgg tggggggtga tgaagatctc tttgtactcc
     1801 tgctcggttt cgatctcggg catgctctcg gcctgctttt cctcgaacat ctggttttcc
     1861 atcacttttt tggccttgtc cagtttcttc cactctttga agatgaaatc ggcgttggca
     1921 atgatcaggg cgtcctcggc gtggtgcttg taccccttgt tccgctcttt cttaaacttc
     1981 cacttccgcc gcagaaagct ggtgaagccg ccattgatgg acttcacttt cacgtccagg
     2041 ttgttcactc tgaagtagct ccgcagcagg ttcatcaggc ctctggtggc gtatctggta
     2101 tccaccaggt tccggttgat gaagtctttc tgcacggaga acctgttgat gtcccgttct
     2161 tccagcagat actctttctt ggtcttgctg attctgccct tgcccttggc cagattcagg
     2221 atgtgcttct tgaaggtttc gtagctgatc ttgctgtcgc tgctgctcag gtactggaat
     2281 ggggtccggt tgcccttctt gctgttttct tcctgcttca cgagcacctt gttgttgaag
     2341 ctgttgtcga aggacacgct tctggggatg atgtggtcca cctcatagtt gaaggggttg
     2401 ttcagcagat cttccagagg gatggcttcc aggctgtaca ggcacttgcc ttcctgcatg
     2461 tcgtgcagct tgatcttctc gatcaggtac ttggcgttct ctttgccggt ggtccggatg
     2521 atttcctcga tccgctcgtt ggtctgccgg ttccgcttct gcatctcgtt gatcattttc
     2581 tgggcgtcct tggagttctt ctcgcgggcc agctcgataa tgatgtcgtt gggcaggccg
     2641 tacttcttga tgatggcgtt gatcactttg atgctctgga tgaagcttct cttcacgacg
     2701 gggctcagga tgaagtcgtc caccagggtg gtggggatct ctttctgctg ggacaggtcc
     2761 accttcttgg gcaccagctt cagccggttg aagatagcga tctggttgtc gttggtgtgc
     2821 cacagctcgt ccaggatcag gttgatggcc ttcaggctca ggttgtgggt gccggtatag
     2881 cccttcagat tagagatctg ctcgatctct tcctgggtca gctcggagtt cagattggtc
     2941 agttcttcct ggatgtcctc gctgctctgg tagatggtca ggatcttggc aatctgatcc
     3001 agcagctcgg cgttctcaat aatctctttc cgggcggtaa tgtccttgat gtcgtggtac
     3061 accttcaggt tggtgaactc gggcttgccg gtgctggtca ctctgtagcc cttaatatcc
     3121 tcttcgttca cgaggatttc tttggcgatc tgcttcaggg tgggcttctt cttctgcttg
     3181 aacacgttct cgatgatctg gaacttctcg taatattcca gcttctcgtt ctcgtccctg
     3241 gtgatcacga gattgttcag gtcgttcagg gcgttgtaca ggtcggcgtt gtaggcgtac
     3301 ttcacgctcc gcagttcctc ggggaagtag gtgcagtggc ccatcagcat ctcgtaccat
     3361 tctttgatgt ccttccagcc gaaggggctg ccctcgccag gtccctcata gtaggtccgc
     3421 cgggtttcca gcaggtcgat gtaggtgtcg atgaagctct ggtccagctg gtggtaggcc
     3481 ttctgcacct tcagcagctg tttggcttct ttcacgtagt cgctggtctt gaatctgttg
     3541 atgctgcccc gcacttcgcc gtctttcttc agccgttcca gctgcagttc ggccacgtat
     3601 ttctcttcca gggccttgct gttccggctg atctgctctt tggtggacag ctcgttgccg
     3661 gtgtcctctt ccacctcgtt cacgttgtgc acgcctcttc tcttggccag gtgcagcagg
     3721 gcggcagaga actcttcctc gctcagcttc tggctcaggc ccttcactct ggcctcgtag
     3781 gggttgatgc cgctcagctc gctgtggtcg gtcagcaggt tgtagtcgaa cagcagcttc
     3841 ttcactctct ggattctatg ccgcctccgc cgcttcagcc ttctggcgcc tctcttgctc
     3901 cgcctgccct cgttgttttc cacgttggcc tctttgaaca gccgcacgcc ggcatcgatc
     3961 acgtcccgtg tctcgtagtc gatgatgccg tagcccacgc tggtgatgcc gatgtccagg
     4021 cccaggatgt agttccgctt ggctgctggg actccgtgga taccgacctt ccgcttcttc
     4081 tttggggcca tgcggccgct gcagaccggt gctagcataa cttcgtataa agtatcctat
     4141 acgaagttat ttgccttaac ccagaaatta tcactgttat tctttagaat ggtgcaaaga
     4201 ataacttcgt ataatgtatg ctatacgaag ttatgaattc ctagagctcg ctgatcagcc
     4261 tcgactgtgc cttctagttg ccagccatct gttgtttgcc cctcccccgt gccttccttg
     4321 accctggaag gtgccactcc cactgtcctt tcctaataaa atgaggaaat tgcatcgcat
     4381 tgtctgagta ggtgtcattc tattctgggg ggtggggtgg ggcaggacag caagggggag
     4441 gattgggaag agaatagcag gcatgctggg gaggtaccga gggcctattt cccatgattc
     4501 cttcatattt gcatatacga tacaaggctg ttagagagat aattggaatt aatttgactg
     4561 taaacacaaa gatattagta caaaatacgt gacgtagaaa gtaataattt cttgggtagt
     4621 ttgcagtttt aaaattatgt tttaaaatgg actatcatat gcttaccgta acttgaaagt
     4681 atttcgattt cttggcttta tatatcttgt ggaaaggacg aaacaccgag aactggagcc
     4741 ggcccttcag ttttagtact ctggaaacag aatctactaa aacaaggcaa aatgccgtgt
     4801 ttatctcgtc aacttgttgg cgagattttt gcggccgcag gaacccctag tgatggagtt
     4861 ggccactccc tctctgcgcg ctcgctcgct cactgaggcc gggcgaccaa aggtcgcccg
     4921 acgcccgggc tttgcccggg cggcctcagt gagcgagcga gcgcgcagct gcctgcaggg
     4981 gcgcctgatg cggtattttc tccttacgca tctgtgcggt atttcacacc gcatannnnn
     5041 nnnnnnnnnn nnnnnnnnnn nnnnnnnnnn nnnnnnnnnn nnnnnnnnnn nnnnnnnnnn
     5101 nnnnnnnnnn nnnnnnnnnn nnnnnnnnnn tnnnnnnnnn nnnnnnnnnn nnnnnnnnnn
     5161 nnnnnnnnnn nnnnnnncnn nnnnnnnnnn nnnnnnnnnn nnnnnnnnnn nnnnnnnnnn
     5221 nnnnnnnnnn nnnnnnnnnn nnnnnnnnnn nnnnnnnnnn nnnnnnnnnn nnnnnnnnnn
     5281 nnnnnnnnnn nnnnnnnnnn nnnnnnnnnn nnnnnnnnnc ctttgacgtt ggagtccacg
     5341 ttctttaata gtggactctt gttccaaact ggaacaacac tcaactctat ctcgggctat
     5401 tcttttgatt tataagggat tttgccgatt tcggtctatt ggttaaaaaa tgagctgatt
     5461 taacaaaaat ttaacgcgaa ttttaacaaa atattaacgt ttacaatttt atggtgcact
     5521 ctcagtacaa tctgctctga tgccgcatag ttaagccagc cccgacaccc gccaacaccc
     5581 gctgacgcgc cctgacgggc ttgtctgctc ccggcatccg cttacagaca agctgtgacc
     5641 gtctccggga gctgcatgtg tcagaggttt tcaccgtcat caccgaaacg cgcgagacga
     5701 aagggcctcg tgatacgcct atttttatag gttaatgtca tgataataat ggtttcttag
     5761 acgtcaggtg gcacttttcg gggaaatgtg cgcggaaccc ctatttgttt atttttctaa
     5821 atacattcaa atatgtatcc gctcatgaga caataaccct gataaatgct tcaataatat
     5881 tgaaaaagga agagtatgag tattcaacat ttccgtgtcg cccttattcc cttttttgcg
     5941 gcattttgcc ttcctgtttt tgctcaccca gaaacgctgg tgaaagtaaa agatgctgaa
     6001 gatcagttgg gtgcacgagt gggttacatc gaactggatc tcaacagcgg taagatcctt
     6061 gagagttttc gccccgaaga acgttttcca atgatgagca cttttaaagt tctgctatgt
     6121 ggcgcggtat tatcccgtat tgacgccggg caagagcaac tcggtcgccg catacactat
     6181 tctcagaatg acttggttga gtactcacca gtcacagaaa agcatcttac ggatggcatg
     6241 acagtaagag aattatgcag tgctgccata accatgagtg ataacactgc ggccaactta
     6301 cttctgacaa cgatcggagg accgaaggag ctaaccgctt ttttgcacaa catgggggat
     6361 catgtaactc gccttgatcg ttgggaaccg gagctgaatg aagccatacc aaacgacgag
     6421 cgtgacacca cgatgcctgt agcaatggca acaacgttgc gcaaactatt aactggcgaa
     6481 ctacttactc tagcttcccg gcaacaatta atagactgga tggaggcgga taaagttgca
     6541 ggaccacttc tgcgctcggc ccttccggct ggctggttta ttgctgataa atctggagcc
     6601 ggtgagcgtg gaagccgcgg tatcattgca gcactggggc cagatggtaa gccctcccgt
     6661 atcgtagtta tctacacgac ggggagtcag gcaactatgg atgaacgaaa tagacagatc
     6721 gctgagatag gtgcctcact gattaagcat tggtaactgt cagaccaagt ttactcatat
     6781 atactttaga ttgatttaaa acttcatttt taatttaaaa ggatctaggt gaagatcctt
     6841 tttgataatc tcatgaccaa aatcccttaa cgtgagtttt cgttccactg agcgtcagac
     6901 cccgtagaaa agatcaaagg atcttcttga gatccttttt ttctgcgcgt aatctgctgc
     6961 ttgcaaacaa aaaaaccacc gctaccagcg gtggtttgtt tgccggatca agagctacca
     7021 actctttttc cgaaggtaac tggcttcagc agagcgcaga taccaaatac tgttcttcta
     7081 gtgtagccgt agttaggcca ccacttcaag aactctgtag caccgcctac atacctcgct
     7141 ctgctaatcc tgttaccagt ggctgctgcc agtggcgata agtcgtgtct taccgggttg
     7201 gactcaagac gatagttacc ggataaggcg cagcggtcgg gctgaacggg gggttcgtgc
     7261 acacagccca gcttggagcg aacgacctac accgaactga gatacctaca gcgtgagcta
     7321 tgagaaagcg ccacgcttcc cgaagggaga aaggcggaca ggtatccggt aagcggcagg
     7381 gtcggaacag gagagcgcac gagggagctt ccagggggaa acgcctggta tctttatagt
     7441 cctgtcgggt ttcgccacct ctgacttgag cgtcgatttt tgtgatgctc gtcagggggg
     7501 cggagcctat ggaaaaacgc cagcaacgcg gcctttttac ggttcctggc cttttgctgg
     7561 ccttttgctc acatgtcctg caggcagctg cgcgctcgct cgctcactga ggccgcccgg
     7621 gcgtcgggcg acctttggtc gcccggcctc agtgagcgag cgagcgcgca gagagggagt
     7681 ggccaactcc atcactaggg gttcctgcgg cctctagact cgaggcgtt
//
