[The description below was written by a language model from this plasmid's Addgene catalogue record and the feature table of its GenBank file.]
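Description:
pAAV-CMV-FLEX-SaCas9-U6-sgDrd2 is a 7.7 kb all-in-one AAV transfer plasmid for Cre-dependent CRISPR mutagenesis of the mouse dopamine D2 receptor gene, Drd2. It derives from the pAAV-FLEX-SaCas9-U6-sgRNA backbone, into which a Drd2-targeting guide was cloned by restriction enzyme cloning (the sites used are not recorded). In bacteria it is maintained by a high-copy ColE1/pUC-type origin and selected with ampicillin through the bla gene. An f1 phage origin is also present. The recorded growth strain is a recombination-reducing one, which is usual for plasmids carrying repeat-rich ITRs.

Two AAV2 inverted terminal repeats flank the payload and allow it to be packaged into recombinant AAV particles. The first of its two expression units uses the CMV enhancer and promoter and a bGH polyadenylation signal to drive Staphylococcus aureus Cas9. SaCas9 carries an N-terminal SV40 NLS, a C-terminal nucleoplasmin NLS and a 3xHA tag for detection. Its compact size lets the nuclease and guide fit in a single AAV genome. The SaCas9 coding sequence sits in reverse orientation relative to the promoter, between paired lox2272 and loxP sites in a FLEX (double-floxed inverted) arrangement. It is therefore silent until Cre recombinase inverts the cassette and locks it in the sense orientation. The second unit is a human U6 Pol III promoter that drives the Drd2 guide fused to the Sa gRNA scaffold, and it is not Cre-gated.

Nuclease activity, and so Drd2 disruption through double-strand breaks, is restricted to Cre-expressing cells. This fits cell-type-specific loss-of-function studies in Cre driver mice after viral delivery.
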