Addgene plasmid #159918: pAAV-CMV-FLEX-SaCas9-U6-sgDrd2
Purpose: Mutagenesis of Drd2
Depositing lab: Larry Zweifel. Depositing organization: University of Washington.
Backbone
  Vector backbone: pAAV-FLEX-SaCas9-U6-sgRNA
  Backbone manufacturer: Larry Zweifel (Addgene plasmid # 124844)
  Vector type: Mouse Targeting, AAV, CRISPR
Growth in bacteria
  Bacterial resistance: Ampicillin, 100 μg/mL
  Growth temperature: 37°C
  Growth strain: NEB Stable
  Copy number: High Copy
Gene/Insert
  Gene/Insert name: Drd2
  gRNA/shRNA sequence: AGAACTGGAGCCGGCCCTTCA
  Species: M. musculus (mouse)
  Entrez Gene: Drd2 (a.k.a. D2R, Drd-2)
  Cloning method: Restriction Enzyme; 5′ cloning site Unknown (unknown if destroyed); 3′ cloning site Unknown (unknown if destroyed)
Terms and licenses: Academic/Nonprofit Terms; Industry Terms: Not Available to Industry
How to cite: pAAV-CMV-FLEX-SaCas9-U6-sgDrd2 was a gift from Larry Zweifel (Addgene plasmid # 159918 ; http://n2t.net/addgene:159918 ; RRID:Addgene_159918)
